>Addgene plasmid #245628 | pICSL12007 | addgene full sequence | sequence record 495458 | Addgene NGS Result
TTGAGATCCTTTTTTTCTGCGCGTAATCTGCTGCTTGCAAACAAAAAAACCACCGCTACCAGCGGTGGTT
TGTTTGCCGGATCAAGAGCTACCAACTCTTTTTCCGAAGGTAACTGGCTTCAGCAGAGCGCAGATACCAA
ATACTGTTCTTCTAGTGTAGCCGTAGTTAGGCCACCACTTCAAGAACTCTGTAGCACCGCCTACATACCT
CGCTCTGCTAATCCTGTTACCAGTGGCTGCTGCCAGTGGCGATAAGTCGTGTCTTACCGGGTTGGACTCA
AGACGATAGTTACCGGATAAGGCGCAGCGGTCGGGCTGAACGGGGGGTTCGTGCACACAGCCCAGCTTGG
AGCGAACGACCTACACCGAACTGAGATACCTACAGCGTGAGCTATGAGAAAGCGCCACGCTTCCCGAAGG
GAGAAAGGCGGACAGGTATCCGGTAAGCGGCAGGGTCGGAACAGGAGAGCGCACGAGGGAGCTTCCAGGG
GGAAACGCCTGGTATCTTTATAGTCCTGTCGGGTTTCGCCACCTCTGACTTGAGCGTCGATTTTTGTGAT
GCTCGTCAGGGGGGCGGAGCCTATGGAAAAACGCCAGCAACGCGGCCTTTTTACGGTTCCTGGCCTTTTG
CTGGCCTTTTGCTCACATGTTCTTTCCTGCGTTATCCCCTGATTCTGTGGATAACCGTATTACCGCCTTT
GAGTGAGCTGATACCGCTCGCCGCAGCCGAACGACCGAGCGCAGCGAGTCAGTGAGCGAGGAAGCGGAAG
AGCGCCCAATACGCAAACCGCCTCTCCCCGCGCGTTGGCCGATTCATTAATCACTCTGTGGTCTCAGGAG
AACCTATATAAACCCAAATTAAGATGGTCTATCACCGCTTAACCGGTTAGGTATTGTAATGGTATTTTAA
ACGTGTCAGTGTCACCAACCTCGCCTAAATCCTAATGGAATTGAGACACAGCCACCAAAAACCATCAGAA
AAATGGTTCCATTTGTCAAATACTTTTCAACAAAGCACGAAGATTCCTTGACCGATAGAAAAAAGTAAAC
TGTATAAGAAAAGAAGTTAAAAATTTACTAGAAACAGGTGTAAGAAGTTGACTGTAAGTTTGATCATTCC
ACGAGTACGAATAAAACTCTGACAAGAACACTTCACTTACCACAAATCCACAATTACTTTTCTCACATAG
TTCCAACAAGCAACTTGTATTATTATATTCTTAACACCAATGGTAATGGATGATGATGCAATGTATTTGT
CTCGTTTTCTCATCCATTTATATGATTGCTTTCTTCTCCACCTCACCAATCACTCCTCCTCTAAACTTTT
CTTCACTCTCTTGTCTCTTCAAACTTCGGTTACTCCGTTTTAGTCGACAACAATGTGAGACCACGAAGTG
GCTCTTCAGTGGACGAAAGGGCCTCGTGATACGCCTATTTTTATAGGTTAATGTCATGATAATAATGGTT
TCTTAGACGTCAGGTGGCACTTTTCGGGGAAATGTGCGCGGAACCCCTATTTGTTTATTTTTCTAAATAC
ATTCAAATATGTATCCGCTCATGAGACAATAACCCTGATAAATGCTTCAATAATATTGAAAAAGGAAGAG
TATGCGCTCACGCAACTGGTCCAGAACCTTGACCGAACGCAGCGGTGGTAACGGCGCAGTGGCGGTTTTC
ATGGCTTGTTATGACTGTTTTTTTTTGGGGTACAGTCTATGCCTCGGGCATCCAAGCAGCAAGCGCGTTA
CGCCGTGGGTCGATGTTTGATGTTATGGAGCAGCAACGATGTTACGCAGCAGGGCAGTCGCCCTAAAACA
AAGTTAAACATCATGAGGGAAGCGGTGATCGCCGAAGTATCGACTCAACTATCAGAGGTAGTTGGCGTCA
TCGAGCGCCATCTCGAACCGACGTTGCTGGCCGTACATTTGTACGGCTCCGCAGTGGATGGCGGCCTGAA
GCCACACAGCGATATTGATTTGCTGGTTACGGTGACCGTAAGGCTTGATGAAACAACGCGGCGAGCTTTG
ATCAACGACCTTTTGGAAACTTCGGCTTCCCCTGGAGAGAGCGAGATTCTCCGCGCTGTAGAAGTCACCA
TTGTTGTGCACGACGACATCATTCCGTGGCGTTATCCAGCTAAGCGCGAACTGCAATTTGGAGAATGGCA
GCGCAATGACATTCTTGCAGGTATCTTCGAGCCAGCCACGATCGACATTGATCTGGCTATCTTGCTGACA
AAAGCAAGAGAACATAGCGTTGCCTTGGTAGGTCCAGCGGCGGAGGAACTCTTTGATCCGGTTCCTGAAC
AGGATCTATTTGAGGCGCTAAATGAAACCTTAACGCTATGGAACTCGCCGCCCGACTGGGCTGGCGATGA
GCGAAATGTAGTGCTTACGTTGTCCCGCATTTGGTACAGCGCAGTAACCGGCAAAATCGCGCCGAAGGAT
GTCGCTGCCGACTGGGCAATGGAGCGCCTGCCGGCCCAGTATCAGCCCGTCATACTTGAAGCTAGACAGG
CTTATCTTGGACAAGAAGAAGATCGCTTGGCCTCGCGCGCAGATCAGTTGGAAGAATTTGTCCATTACGT
AAAAGGCGAGATCACCAAGGTAGTCGGCAAATAACTGTCAGACCAAGTTTACTCATATATACTTTAGATT
GATTTAAAACTTCATTTTTAATTTAAAAGGATCTAGGTGAAGATCCTTTTTGATAATCTCATGACCAAAA
TCCCTTAACGTGAGTTTTCGTTCCACTGAGCGTCAGACCCCGTAGAAAAGATCAAAGGATCTTC
Features (pLannotate 1.2.2; 6 found; start..end, strand, type, name):
      1..589     +  rep_origin     ori: high-copy-number ColE1/pMB1/pBR322/pUC origin of replication
    772..821     +  CDS            lacI (fragment): lac repressor; lacI; The lac repressor binds to the lac operator to inhibit transcription in E. coli. This inhibition can be relieved by adding lactose or isopropyl-β-D-thiogalactopyranoside (IPTG).
   1507..1611    +  promoter       AmpR promoter: bla
   1602..1682    -  CDS            int (fragment): INT2_ECOLX - Protein inferred from homology: Swiss-Prot protein existence level 3. Putative integrase believed to be involved in the insertion of antibiotic resistance genes into plasmids and transposons. From Escherichia coli.
   1770..1826    +  CDS            GmR (fragment): gentamycin acetyltransferase; aacC1; confers resistance to gentamycin
   1833..2621    +  CDS            aadA: S3AD_ECOLX - Experimental evidence at protein level: Swiss-Prot protein existence level 1. Mediates bacterial resistance to the antibiotics streptomycin and spectinomycin. From Escherichia coli.
