[The description below was written by a language model from this plasmid's Addgene catalogue record and pLannotate feature annotations shown in this document.]
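Description:
pICSL12007 is a Level 0 Golden Gate (MoClo) part plasmid built on the pICH41295 acceptor backbone and classed as a synthetic biology vector. It is maintained in E. coli at high copy through a ColE1/pUC-type origin of replication and selected with spectinomycin. Resistance comes from an aadA streptomycin/spectinomycin adenylyltransferase gene lying downstream of an AmpR (bla) promoter. The full sequence is 2,794 nt, which matches the stated 2,249 bp backbone plus a 545 bp insert. The automated annotation also flags short fragments of lacI, an integron integrase and a gentamicin acetyltransferase. These are too small to be functional and are most likely remnants of the sequences from which the backbone and resistance cassette were derived.

The payload is a 545 bp Arabidopsis thaliana fragment named pAt3, the promoter of the cysteine synthase gene At3g61440, supplied as a combined promoter plus 5′ untranslated region module. The feature table does not annotate it, but it presumably lies in the unannotated stretch between the lacI fragment and the AmpR promoter. Internal BsaI and BpiI recognition sites were removed by point mutation, so the part is not cut internally by the Type IIS enzymes used in MoClo assembly. The module carries GGAG and AATG fusion overhangs, the standard MoClo syntax for a promoter/5′UTR part whose 3′ end joins directly to the start codon of a coding sequence part. It is intended for one-pot Golden Gate assembly with coding sequence and terminator modules into Level 1 transcription units, typically for plant expression. The record gives no information on the strength or expression pattern of this promoter.
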