Addgene plasmid #245628: pICSL12007
Purpose: Level 0 Golden Gate part pAt3: Cysteine Synthase (At3g61440) promoter, GGAG - AATG
Depositing lab: Mark Youles. Depositing organization: Sainsbury Laboratory, Norwich.
Backbone
  Vector backbone: pICH41295
  Backbone size w/o insert (bp): 2249
  Vector type: Synthetic Biology
Growth in bacteria
  Bacterial resistance: Spectinomycin, 50 μg/mL
  Growth temperature: 37°C
  Growth strain: DH5alpha
  Copy number: High Copy
Gene/Insert
  Gene/Insert name: pAt3: Cysteine Synthase (At3g61440) promoter
  Species: A. thaliana (mustard weed)
  Insert size (bp): 545
  Mutation: BsaI/BpiI sites removed by point-mutation
  Cloning method: Restriction Enzyme; 5′ cloning site BsaI (destroyed during cloning); 3′ cloning site BsaI (destroyed during cloning)
  Sequencing primers: 5′ TCACATGTTCTTTCCTGCG; 3′ GTCTCATGAGCGGATACATATTTGAATG
Terms and licenses: Academic/Nonprofit Terms; Industry Terms: Not Available to Industry
Depositor comments: Level 0 promoter + 5' untranslated region module used for GoldenGate assemblies using the MoClo overhang syntax
How to cite: pICSL12007 was a gift from Mark Youles (Addgene plasmid # 245628 ; http://n2t.net/addgene:245628 ; RRID:Addgene_245628)
